LOCUS       Exported 4226 bp ds-DNA linear SYN 20-JUN-2021
DEFINITION  Expression of sfGFP-TetR-p300HAT fusion protein.
ACCESSION   .
VERSION     .
KEYWORDS    pETduet+sfGFP-TetR-p300HAT
SOURCE      synthetic DNA construct
  ORGANISM  synthetic DNA construct
REFERENCE   1 (bases 1 to 4226)
  AUTHORS   Gibson BA, Doolittle LK, Schneider MWG, Jensen LE, Gamarra N, Henry
            L, Gerlich DW, Redding S, Rosen MK
  TITLE     Organization of Chromatin by Intrinsic and Regulated Phase
            Separation.
  JOURNAL   Cell. 2019 Oct 3;179(2):470-484.e21. doi:
            10.1016/j.cell.2019.08.037. Epub 2019 Sep 19.
  PUBMED    31543265
REFERENCE   2 (bases 1 to 4226)
  AUTHORS   .
  TITLE     Direct Submission
  JOURNAL   Exported Jun 20, 2021 from SnapGene Server 1.1.58
            http://www.snapgene.com
FEATURES             Location/Qualifiers
     source          1..4226
                     /organism="synthetic DNA construct"
                     /mol_type="other DNA"
     CDS             9..35
                     /codon_start=1
                     /product="9xHis affinity tag"
                     /label=9xHis
                     /translation="HHHHHHHHH"
     CDS             36..56
                     /codon_start=1
                     /product="tobacco etch virus (TEV) protease recognition and
                     cleavage site"
                     /label=TEV site
                     /translation="ENLYFQG"
     CDS             60..773
                     /codon_start=1
                     /product="Aequoria victoria green fluorescent protein"
                     /label=GFP
                     /translation="MSKGEELFTGVVPILVELDGDVNGHKFSVRGEGEGDATNGKLTLK
                     FICTTGKLPVPWPTLVTTLTYGVQCFSRYPDHMKQHDFFKSAMPEGYVQERTISFKDDG
                     TYKTRAEVKFEGDTLVNRIELKGIDFKEDGNILGHKLEYNFNSHNVYITADKQKNGIKA
                     NFKIRHNVEDGSVQLADHYQQNTPIGDGPVLLPDNHYLSTQSVLSKDPNEKRDHMVLLE
                     FVTAAGITHGMDELYK"
     primer_bind     complement(90..118)
                     /label=GFP-R
                     /note="GFP, reverse primer. Does NOT anneal to EGFP"
     primer_bind     713..733
                     /label=GFP-F
                     /note="GFP, forward primer. Does NOT anneal to EGFP"
     regulatory      2376..2385
                     /regulatory_class="other"
                     /note="vertebrate consensus sequence for strong initiation
                     of translation (Kozak, 1987)"
     primer_bind     2693..2712
                     /label=T7
                     /note="T7 promoter, forward primer"
     promoter        2693..2711
                     /label=T7 promoter
                     /note="promoter for bacteriophage T7 RNA polymerase"
     protein_bind    2712..2736
                     /label=lac operator
                     /bound_moiety="lac repressor encoded by lacI"
                     /note="The lac repressor binds to the lac operator to
                     inhibit transcription in E. coli. This inhibition can be
                     relieved by adding lactose or
                     isopropyl-beta-D-thiogalactopyranoside (IPTG)."
ORIGIN
        1 ccatgggaca tcaccatcat caccaccatc atcacgaaaa cctgtatttt cagggatcca
       61 tgagtaaagg agaagaactt ttcactggag ttgtcccaat tcttgttgaa ttagatggtg
      121 atgttaatgg gcacaaattt tctgtccgtg gagagggtga aggtgatgca acaaacggaa
      181 aacttaccct taaatttatt tgcactactg gaaaactacc tgttccatgg ccaacacttg
      241 tcactacttt aacttatggt gttcaatgct tttcaagata cccagatcat atgaaacagc
      301 atgacttttt caagagtgcc atgcccgaag gttatgtaca ggaaagaact atatctttca
      361 aagatgacgg gacctacaag acacgtgctg aagtcaagtt tgaaggtgat acccttgtta
      421 atagaatcga gttaaaaggt attgatttta aagaagatgg aaacattctt ggacacaaat
      481 tggaatacaa ctttaactca cacaatgtat acatcacggc agacaaacaa aagaatggaa
      541 tcaaagctaa cttcaaaatt agacacaacg ttgaagatgg aagcgttcaa ctagcagacc
      601 attatcaaca aaatactcca attggcgatg gccctgtcct tttaccagac aaccattacc
      661 tgtccacaca atctgtcctt tcgaaagatc ccaacgaaaa gagagaccac atggtccttc
      721 ttgagtttgt aacagctgct gggattacac atggcatgga tgaactatac aaaggcgggt
      781 ccggtggaag tggcgggtcc gcacggctga acagagaatc ggttattgat gcggcactgg
      841 aactgctgaa tgagacaggg attgacgggc tgacgacccg caagctggcg cagaagctgg
      901 gaatagaaca gccgacactt tactggcatg tgaaaaataa acgggcgtta ctggatgcgc
      961 tggcggtgga gatcttggcg cgtcatcatg attattcact gcctgcggcg ggggaatctt
     1021 ggcagtcatt tctgcgcaat aatgcaatga gtttccgccg ggcgctgctg cgttaccgtg
     1081 acggggcaaa agtgcacctc ggcacccgcc ctgatgaaaa acagtatgat acggtggaaa
     1141 cccagttacg ctttatgaca gaaaacggct tttcactgcg cgacgggtta tatgcgattt
     1201 cagcggtcag tcattttacc cttggtgccg tactggagca gcaggagcat actgccgccc
     1261 tgaccgaccg ccctgcagca ccggacgaaa acctgccgcc gctattgcgg gaagcgctgc
     1321 agattatgga cagtgatgat ggtgagcagg cctttctgca tggcctggag agcctgatcc
     1381 gggggtttga ggtgcagctt acggcactgt tgcaaatagt cggtggtgat aaacttatca
     1441 tccccttttg cggaggttcg ggagggagcg gtggatctaa gttttctgct aaaaggttgc
     1501 catctaccag acttggcacc tttctagaga atcgtgtgaa tgactttctg aggcgacaga
     1561 atcaccctga gtcaggagag gtcactgtta gagtagttca tgcttctgac aaaaccgtgg
     1621 aagtaaaacc aggcatgaaa gcaaggtttg tggacagtgg agagatggca gaatcctttc
     1681 cataccgaac caaagccctc tttgcctttg aagaaattga tggtgttgac ctgtgcttct
     1741 ttggcatgca tgttcaagag tatggctctg actgccctcc acccaaccag aggagagtat
     1801 acatatctta cctcgatagt gttcatttct tccgtcctaa atgcttgagg actgcagtct
     1861 atcatgaaat cctaattgga tatttagaat atgtcaagaa attaggttac acaacagggc
     1921 atatttgggc atgtccacca agtgagggag atgattatat cttccattgc catcctcctg
     1981 accagaagat acccaagccc aagcgactgc aggaatggta caaaaaaatg cttgacaagg
     2041 ctgtatcaga gcgtattgtc catgactaca aggatatttt taaacaagct actgaagata
     2101 gattaacaag tgcaaaggaa ttgccttatt tcgagggtga tttctggccc aatgttctgg
     2161 aagaaagcat taaggaactg gaacaggagg aagaagagag aaaacgagag gaaaacacca
     2221 gcaatgaaag cacagatgtg accaagggag acagcaaaaa tgctaaaaag aagaataata
     2281 agaaaaccag caaaaataag agcagcctga gtaggggcaa caagaagaaa cccgggatgc
     2341 ccaatgtatc taacgacctc tcacagaaac tatatgccac catggagaag cataaagagg
     2401 tcttctttgt gatccgcctc attgctggcc ctgctgccaa ctccctgcct cccattgttg
     2461 atcctgatcc tctcatcccc tgcgatctga tggatggtcg ggatgcgttt ctcacgctgg
     2521 caagggacaa gcacctggag ttctcttcac tccgaagagc ccagtggtcc accatgtgca
     2581 tgctggtgga gctgcacacg cagagccagg acggctcgag ctgataagcg gccgcataat
     2641 gcttaagtcg aacagaaagt aatcgtattg tacacggccg cataatcgaa attaatacga
     2701 ctcactatag gggaattgtg agcggataac aattccccat cttagtatat tagttaagta
     2761 taagaaggag atatacaaag gttcatatgg accccttggc agtgtcagca gcttcagtag
     2821 tgtcaatgtc caatgacgtt ttgaaaccag agacgcccaa ggggccaatc ataatcagta
     2881 aaaacccatc aaatggtatt ttctatggtc cctccttcac taaacgagag tctctcaatg
     2941 ctcgaatgtt tctgaaatac tatggtgcac acaaattttt agacacttac ctccccgagg
     3001 atttgaactc gttatacatt tactatctta tcaagttgct aggctttgaa gttaaagatc
     3061 aagcgcttat cggcaccatc aacagtattg tccatatcaa ctcgcaagag cgtgttcaag
     3121 atttgggaag tgcaatatct gtcacaaatg ttgaagaccc attggcaaaa aagcaaacag
     3181 ttcgtctaat caaagatttg caaagagcaa ttaacaaagt tctatgtaca agattaagat
     3241 tatccaattt tttcactatt gatcatttta ttcaaaaatt acataccgct agaaaaattt
     3301 tggtcctgac tggtgcaggt gtttcaactt cattaggcat cccggacttc agatcttctg
     3361 aggggttcta ttcaaagatc aaacatttgg ggctcgatga tccccaagac gttttcaatt
     3421 acaatatatt tatgcacgac ccctctgttt tctataatat tgccaatatg gttttacctc
     3481 cagaaaaaat ttattctcca ttgcatagtt tcattaagat gctacaaatg aaagggaaat
     3541 tattgagaaa ttatactcaa aacattgata atttggaatc ttatgcggga ataagcacag
     3601 ataaactggt gcagtgccat ggctcttttg ctactgccac ctgcgttacc tgccattgga
     3661 acctacccgg tgagaggata tttaataaaa ttagaaacct cgaacttcca ctatgcccgt
     3721 actgttacaa aaaaagaaga gaatatttcc cagagggata taataataaa gtaggtgttg
     3781 ctgcatcaca gggttcaatg tcggaaaggc ctccatatat ccttaactca tatggcgttc
     3841 tcaaaccaga tatcacattc tttggcgaag cactgccaaa taaatttcat aagagcattc
     3901 gcgaagatat cttagaatgt gatttgttga tttgcattgg gacaagttta aaagtagcgc
     3961 cagtgtctga aatcgtaaac atggttcctt cccacgttcc ccaagtcctg attaatcgtg
     4021 atcccgtcaa gcacgcagaa tttgatttat ctcttttggg gtactgtgat gacattgcag
     4081 ctatggtagc ccaaaaatgt ggctggacga ttccgcataa gaaatggaac gatttgaaga
     4141 acaagaactt taaatgccaa gagaaggata agggcgtgta tgtcgttaca tcagatgaac
     4201 atcccaaaac cctctaatga ctcgag
//
