>Addgene plasmid #157795 | pETduet+sfGFP-TetR-p300HAT | addgene full sequence | sequence record 445653 | Addgene NGS Result
CCGATCTTCCCCATCGGTGATGTCGGCGATATAGGCGCCAGCAACCGCACCTGTGGCGCCGGTGATGCCG
GCCACGATGCGTCCGGCGTAGAGGATCGAGATCGATCTCGATCCCGCGAAATTAATACGACTCACTATAG
GGGAATTGTGAGCGGATAACAATTCCCCTCTAGAAATAATTTTGTTTAACTTTAAGAAGGAGATATACCA
TGGGACATCACCATCATCACCACCATCATCACGAAAACCTGTATTTTCAGGGATCCATGAGTAAAGGAGA
AGAACTTTTCACTGGAGTTGTCCCAATTCTTGTTGAATTAGATGGTGATGTTAATGGGCACAAATTTTCT
GTCCGTGGAGAGGGTGAAGGTGATGCAACAAACGGAAAACTTACCCTTAAATTTATTTGCACTACTGGAA
AACTACCTGTTCCATGGCCAACACTTGTCACTACTTTAACTTATGGTGTTCAATGCTTTTCAAGATACCC
AGATCATATGAAACAGCATGACTTTTTCAAGAGTGCCATGCCCGAAGGTTATGTACAGGAAAGAACTATA
TCTTTCAAAGATGACGGGACCTACAAGACACGTGCTGAAGTCAAGTTTGAAGGTGATACCCTTGTTAATA
GAATCGAGTTAAAAGGTATTGATTTTAAAGAAGATGGAAACATTCTTGGACACAAATTGGAATACAACTT
TAACTCACACAATGTATACATCACGGCAGACAAACAAAAGAATGGAATCAAAGCTAACTTCAAAATTAGA
CACAACGTTGAAGATGGAAGCGTTCAACTAGCAGACCATTATCAACAAAATACTCCAATTGGCGATGGCC
CTGTCCTTTTACCAGACAACCATTACCTGTCCACACAATCTGTCCTTTCGAAAGATCCCAACGAAAAGAG
AGACCACATGGTCCTTCTTGAGTTTGTAACAGCTGCTGGGATTACACATGGCATGGATGAACTATACAAA
GGCGGGTCCGGTGGAAGTGGCGGGTCCGCACGGCTGAACAGAGAATCGGTTATTGATGCGGCACTGGAAC
TGCTGAATGAGACAGGGATTGACGGGCTGACGACCCGCAAGCTGGCGCAGAAGCTGGGAATAGAACAGCC
GACACTTTACTGGCATGTGAAAAATAAACGGGCGTTACTGGATGCGCTGGCGGTGGAGATCTTGGCGCGT
CATCATGATTATTCACTGCCTGCGGCGGGGGAATCTTGGCAGTCATTTCTGCGCAATAATGCAATGAGTT
TCCGCCGGGCGCTGCTGCGTTACCGTGACGGGGCAAAAGTGCACCTCGGCACCCGCCCTGATGAAAAACA
GTATGATACGGTGGAAACCCAGTTACGCTTTATGACAGAAAACGGCTTTTCACTGCGCGACGGGTTATAT
GCGATTTCAGCGGTCAGTCATTTTACCCTTGGTGCCGTACTGGAGCAGCAGGAGCATACTGCCGCCCTGA
CCGACCGCCCTGCAGCACCGGACGAAAACCTGCCGCCGCTATTGCGGGAAGCGCTGCAGATTATGGACAG
TGATGATGGTGAGCAGGCCTTTCTGCATGGCCTGGAGAGCCTGATCCGGGGGTTTGAGGTGCAGCTTACG
GCACTGTTGCAAATAGTCGGTGGTGATAAACTTATCATCCCCTTTTGCGGAGGTTCGGGAGGGAGCGGTG
GATCTAAGTTTTCTGCTAAAAGGTTGCCATCTACCAGACTTGGCACCTTTCTAGAGAATCGTGTGAATGA
CTTTCTGAGGCGACAGAATCACCCTGAGTCAGGAGAGGTCACTGTTAGAGTAGTTCATGCTTCTGACAAA
ACCGTGGAAGTAAAACCAGGCATGAAAGCAAGGTTTGTGGACAGTGGAGAGATGGCAGAATCCTTTCCAT
ACCGAACCAAAGCCCTCTTTGCCTTTGAAGAAATTGATGGTGTTGACCTGTGCTTCTTTGGCATGCATGT
TCAAGAGTATGGCTCTGACTGCCCTCCACCCAACCAGAGGAGAGTATACATATCTTACCTCGATAGTGTT
CATTTCTTCCGTCCTAAATGCTTGAGGACTGCAGTCTATCATGAAATCCTAATTGGATATTTAGAATATG
TCAAGAAATTAGGTTACACAACAGGGCATATTTGGGCATGTCCACCAAGTGAGGGAGATGATTATATCTT
CCATTGCCATCCTCCTGACCAGAAGATACCCAAGCCCAAGCGACTGCAGGAATGGTACAAAAAAATGCTT
GACAAGGCTGTATCAGAGCGTATTGTCCATGACTACAAGGATATTTTTAAACAAGCTACTGAAGATAGAT
TAACAAGTGCAAAGGAATTGCCTTATTTCGAGGGTGATTTCTGGCCCAATGTTCTGGAAGAAAGCATTAA
GGAACTGGAACAGGAGGAAGAAGAGAGAAAACGAGAGGAAAACACCAGCAATGAAAGCACAGATGTGACC
AAGGGAGACAGCAAAAATGCTAAAAAGAAGAATAATAAGAAAACCAGCAAAAATAAGAGCAGCCTGAGTA
GGGGCAACAAGAAGAAACCCGGGATGCCCAATGTATCTAACGACCTCTCACAGAAACTATATGCCACCAT
GGAGAAGCATAAAGAGGTCTTCTTTGTGATCCGCCTCATTGCTGGCCCTGCTGCCAACTCCCTGCCTCCC
ATTGTTGATCCTGATCCTCTCATCCCCTGCGATCTGATGGATGGTCGGGATGCGTTTCTCACGCTGGCAA
GGGACAAGCACCTGGAGTTCTCTTCACTCCGAAGAGCCCAGTGGTCCACCATGTGCATGCTGGTGGAGCT
GCACACGCAGAGCCAGGACGGCTCGAGCTGATAAGCGGCCGCATAATGCTTAAGTCGAACAGAAAGTAAT
CGTATTGTACACGGCCGCATAATCGAAATTAATACGACTCACTATAGGGGAATTGTGAGCGGATAACAAT
TCCCCATCTTAGTATATTAGTTAAGTATAAGAAGGAGATATACATAGTTCATATGGACCCCTTGGCAGTG
TCAGCAGCTTCAGTAGTGTCAATGTCCAATGACGTTTTGAAACCAGAGACGCCCAAGGGGCCAATCATAA
TCAGTAAAAACCCATCAAATGGTATTTTCTATGGTCCCTCCTTCACTAAACGAGAGTCTCTCAATGCTCG
AATGTTTCTGAAATACTATGGTGCACACAAATTTTTAGACACTTACCTCCCCGAGGATTTGAACTCGTTA
TACATTTACTATCTTATCAAGTTGCTAGGCTTTGAAGTTAAAGATCAAGCGCTTATCGGCACCATCAACA
GTATTGTCCATATCAACTCGCAAGAGCGTGTTCAAGATTTGGGAAGTGCAATATCTGTCACAAATGTTGA
AGACCCATTGGCAAAAAAGCAAACAGTTCGTCTAATCAAAGATTTGCAAAGAGCAATTAACAAAGTTCTA
TGTACAAGATTAAGATTATCCAATTTTTTCACTATTGATCATTTTATTCGAAAATTACATACCGCTAGAA
AAATTTTGGTCCTGACTGGTGCAGGTGTTTCAACTTCATTAGGCATCCCGGACTTCAGATCTTCTGAGGG
GTTCTATTCAAAGATCAAACATTTGGGGCTCGATGATCCCCAAGACGTTTTCAATTACAATATATTTATG
CACGACCCCTCTGTTTTCTATAATATTGCCAATATGGTTTTACCTCCAGAAAAAATTTATTCTCCATTGC
ATAGTTTCATTAAGATGCTACAAATGAAAGGGAAATTATTGAGAAATTATACTCAAAACATTGATAATTT
GGAATCTTATGCGGGAATAAGCACAGATAAACTGGTGCAGTGCCATGGCTCTTTTGCTACTGCCACCTGC
GTTACCTGCCATTGGAACCTACCCGGTGAGAGGATATTTAATAAAATTAGAAACCTCGAACTTCCACTAT
GCCCGTACTGTTACAAAAAAAGAAGAGAATATTTCCCAGAGGGATATAATAATAAAGTAGGTGTTGCTGC
ATCACAGGGTTCAATGTCGGAAAGGCCTCCATATATCCTTAACTCATATGGCGTTCTCAAACCAGATATC
ACATTCTTTGGCGAAGCACTGCCAAATAAATTTCATAAGAGCATTCGCGAAGATATCTTAGAATGTGATT
TGTTGATTTGCATTGGGACAAGTTTAAAAGTAGCGCCAGTGTCTGAAATCGTAAACATGGTTCCTTCCCA
CGTTCCCCAAGTCCTGATTAATCGTGATCCCGTCAAGCACGCAGAATTTGATTTATCTCTTTTGGGGTAC
TGTGATGACATTGCAGCTATGGTAGCCCAAAAATGTGGCTGGACGATTCCGCATAAGAAATGGAACGATT
TGAAGAACAAGAACTTTAAATGCCAAGAGAAGGATAAGGGCGTGTATGTCGTTACATCAGATGAACATCC
CAAAACCCTCTAATGACTCGAGTCTGGTAAAGAAACCGCTGCTGCGAAATTTGAACGCCAGCACATGGAC
TCGTCTACTAGCGCAGCTTAATTAACCTAGGCTGCTGCCACCGCTGAGCAATAACTAGCATAACCCCTTG
GGGCCTCTAAACGGGTCTTGAGGGGTTTTTTGCTGAAAGGAGGAACTATATCCGGATTGGCGAATGGG
[124 nt withheld, positions 4619-4742]
C
[91 nt withheld, positions 4744-4834]
A
[49 nt withheld, positions 4836-4884]
CCTTTGACGTTGGAGTCCACGTTCTTTAATAGTGGACTCTTGTTCCAAACTGGAACAACACTCAACCCTA
TCTCGGTCTATTCTTTTGATTTATAAGGGATTTTGCCGATTTCGGCCTATTGGTTAAAAAATGAGCTGAT
TTAACAAAAATTTAACGCGAATTTTAACAAAATATTAACGTTTACAATTTCTGGCGGCACGATGGCATGA
GATTATCAAAAAGGATCTTCACCTAGATCCTTTTAAATTAAAAATGAAGTTTTAAATCAATCTAAAGTAT
ATATGAGTAAACTTGGTCTGACAGTTACCAATGCTTAATCAGTGAGGCACCTATCTCAGCGATCTGTCTA
TTTCGTTCATCCATAGTTGCCTGACTCCCCGTCGTGTAGATAACTACGATACGGGAGGGCTTACCATCTG
GCCCCAGTGCTGCAATGATACCGCGAGACCCACGCTCACCGGCTCCAGATTTATCAGCAATAAACCAGCC
AGCCGGAAGGGCCGAGCGCAGAAGTGGTCCTGCAACTTTATCCGCCTCCATCCAGTCTATTAATTGTTGC
CGGGAAGCTAGAGTAAGTAGTTCGCCAGTTAATAGTTTGCGCAACGTTGTTGCCATTGCTACAGGCATCG
TGGTGTCACGCTCGTCGTTTGGTATGGCTTCATTCAGCTCCGGTTCCCAACGATCAAGGCGAGTTACATG
ATCCCCCATGTTGTGCAAAAAAGCGGTTAGCTCCTTCGGTCCTCCGATCGTTGTCAGAAGTAAGTTGGCC
GCAGTGTTATCACTCATGGTTATGGCAGCACTGCATAATTCTCTTACTGTCATGCCATCCGTAAGATGCT
TTTCTGTGACTGGTGAGTACTCAACCAAGTCATTCTGAGAATAGTGTATGCGGCGACCGAGTTGCTCTTG
CCCGGCGTCAATACGGGATAATACCGCGCCACATAGCAGAACTTTAAAAGTGCTCATCATTGGAAAACGT
TCTTCGGGGCGAAAACTCTCAAGGATCTTACCGCTGTTGAGATCCAGTTCGATGTAACCCACTCGTGCAC
CCAACTGATCTTCAGCATCTTTTACTTTCACCAGCGTTTCTGGGTGAGCAAAAACAGGAAGGCAAAATGC
CGCAAAAAAGGGAATAAGGGCGACACGGAAATGTTGAATACTCATACTCTTCCTTTTTCAATCATGATTG
AAGCATTTATCAGGGTTATTGTCTCATGAGCGGATACATATTTGAATGTATTTAGAAAAATAAACAAATA
GGTCATGACCAAAATCCCTTAACGTGAGTTTTCGTTCCACTGAGCGTCAGACCCCGTAGAAAAGATCAAA
GGATCTTCTTGAGATCCTTTTTTTCTGCGCGTAATCTGCTGCTTGCAAACAAAAAAACCACCGCTACCAG
CGGTGGTTTGTTTGCCGGATCAAGAGCTACCAACTCTTTTTCCGAAGGTAACTGGCTTCAGCAGAGCGCA
GATACCAAATACTGTCCTTCTAGTGTAGCCGTAGTTAGGCCACCACTTCAAGAACTCTGTAGCACCGCCT
ACATACCTCGCTCTGCTAATCCTGTTACCAGTGGCTGCTGCCAGTGGCGATAAGTCGTGTCTTACCGGGT
TGGACTCAAGACGATAGTTACCGGATAAGGCGCAGCGGTCGGGCTGAACGGGGGGTTCGTGCACACAGCC
CAGCTTGGAGCGAACGACCTACACCGAACTGAGATACCTACAGCGTGAGCTATGAGAAAGCGCCACGCTT
CCCGAAGGGAGAAAGGCGGACAGGTATCCGGTAAGCGGCAGGGTCGGAACAGGAGAGCGCACGAGGGAGC
TTCCAGGGGGAAACGCCTGGTATCTTTATAGTCCTGTCGGGTTTCGCCACCTCTGACTTGAGCGTCGATT
TTTGTGATGCTCGTCAGGGGGGCGGAGCCTATGGAAAAACGCCAGCAACGCGGCCTTTTTACGGTTCCTG
GCCTTTTGCTGGCCTTTTGCTCACATGTTCTTTCCTGCGTTATCCCCTGATTCTGTGGATAACCGTATTA
CCGCCTTTGAGTGAGCTGATACCGCTCGCCGCAGCCGAACGACCGAGCGCAGCGAGTCAGTGAGCGAGGA
AGCGGAAGAGCGCCTGATGCGGTATTTTCTCCTTACGCATCTGTGCGGTATTTCACACCGCAATGGTGCA
CTCTCAGTACAATCTGCTCTGATGCCGCATAGTTAAGCCAGTATACACTCCGCTATCGCTACGTGACTGG
GTCATGGCTGCGCCCCGACACCCGCCAACACCCGCTGACGCGCCCTGACGGGCTTGTCTGCTCCCGGCAT
CCGCTTACAGACAAGCTGTGACCGTCTCCGGGAGCTGCATGTGTCAGAGGTTTTCACCGTCATCACCGAA
ACGCGCGAGGCAGCTGCGGTAAAGCTCATCAGCGTGGTCGTGAAGCGATTCACAGATGTCTGCCTGTTCA
TCCGCGTCCAGCTCGTTGAGTTTCTCCAGAAGCGTTAATGTCTGGCTTCTGATAAAGCGGGCCATGTTAA
GGGCGGTTTTTTCCTGTTTGGTCACTGATGCCTCCGTGTAAGGGGGATTTCTGTTCATGGGGGTAATGAT
ACCGATGAAACGAGAGAGGATGCTCACGATACGGGTTACTGATGATGAACATGCCCGGTTACTGGAACGT
TGTGAGGGTAAACAACTGGCGGTATGGATGCGGCGGGACCAGAGAAAAATCACTCAGGGTCAATGCCAGC
GCTTCGTTAATACAGATGTAGGTGTTCCACAGGGTAGCCAGCAGCATCCTGCGATGCAGATCCGGAACAT
AATGGTGCAGGGCGCTGACTTCCGCGTTTCCAGACTTTACGAAACACGGAAACCGAAGACCATTCATGTT
GTTGCTCAGGTCGCAGACGTTTTGCAGCAGCAGTCGCTTCACGTTCGCTCGCGTATCGGTGATTCATTCT
GCTAACCAGTAAGGCAACCCCGCCAGCCTAGCCGGGTCCTCAACGACAGGAGCACGATCATGCTAGTCAT
GCCCCGCGCCCACCGGAAGGAGCTGACTGGGTTGAAGGCTCTCAAGGGCATCGGTCGAGATCCCGGTGCC
TAATGAGTGAGCTAACTTACATTAATTGCGTTGCGCTCACTGCCCGCTTTCCAGTCGGGAAACCTGTCGT
GCCAGCTGCATTAATGAATCGGCCAACGCGCGGGGAGAGGCGGTTTGCGTATTGGGCGCCAGGGTGGTTT
TTCTTTTCACCAGTGAGACGGGCAACAGCTGATTGCCCTTCACCGCCTGGCCCTGAGAGAGTTGCAGCAA
GCGGTCCACGCTGGTTTGCCCCAGCAGGCGAAAATCCTGTTTGATGGTGGTTAACGGCGGGATATAACAT
GAGCTGTCTTCGGTATCGTCGTATCCCACTACCGAGATGTCCGCACCAACGCGCAGCCCGGACTCGGTAA
TGGCGCGCATTGCGCCCAGCGCCATCTGATCGTTGGCAACCAGCATCGCAGTGGGAACGATGCCCTCATT
CAGCATTTGCATGGTTTGTTGAAAACCGGACATGGCACTCCAGTCGCCTTCCCGTTCCGCTATCGGCTGA
ATTTGATTGCGAGTGAGATATTTATGCCAGCCAGCCAGACGCAGACGCGCCGAGACAGAACTTAATGGGC
CCGCTAACAGCGCGATTTGCTGGTGACCCAATGCGACCAGATGCTCCACGCCCAGTCGCGTACCGTCTTC
ATGGGAGAAAATAATACTGTTGATGGGTGTCTGGTCAGAGACATCAAGAAATAACGCCGGAACATTAGTG
CAGGCAGCTTCCACAGCAATGGCATCCTGGTCATCCAGCGGATAGTTAATGATCAGCCCACTGACGCGTT
GCGCGAGAAGATTGTGCACCGCCGCTTTACAGGCTTCGACGCCGCTTCGTTCTACCATCGACACCACCAC
GCTGGCACCCAGTTGATCGGCGCGAGATTTAATCGCCGCGACAATTTGCGACGGCGCGTGCAGGGCCAGA
CTGGAGGTGGCAACGCCAATCAGCAACGACTGTTTGCCCGCCAGTTGTTGTGCCACGCGGTTGGGAATGT
AATTCAGCTCCGCCATCGCCGCTTCCACTTTTTCCCGCGTTTTCGCAGAAACGTGGCTGGCCTGGTTCAC
CACGCGGGAAACGGTCTGATAAGAGACACCGGCATACTCTGCGACATCGTATAACGTTACTGGTTTCACA
TTCACCACCCTGAATTGACTCTCTTCCGGGCGCTATCATGCCATACCGCGAAAGGTTTTGCGCCATTCGA
TGGTGTCCGGGATCTCGACGCTCTCCCTTATGCGACTCCTGCATTAGGAAGCAGCCCAGTAGTAGGTTGA
GGCCGTTGAGCACCGCCGCCGCAAGGAATGGTGCATGCAAGGAGATGGCGCCCAACAGTCCCCCGGCCAC
GGGGCCTGCCACCATACCCACGCCGAAACAAGCGCTCATGAGCCCGAAGTGGCGAGC
Features (pLannotate 1.2.2; 25 found; start..end, strand, type, name):
    123..141     +  promoter       T7 promoter: promoter for bacteriophage T7 RNA polymerase
    142..166     +  protein_bind   lac operator: The lac repressor binds to the lac operator to inhibit transcription in E. coli. This inhibition can be relieved by adding lactose or isopropyl-β-D-thiogalactopyranoside (IPTG). lac repressor encoded by lacI
    181..203     +  RBS            RBS: efficient ribosome binding site from bacteriophage T7 gene 10 (Olins and Rangwala, 1989)
    243..262     +  CDS            TEV site (fragment): tobacco etch virus (TEV) protease recognition and cleavage site
    267..980     +  CDS            Superfolder GFP: Superfolder GFP is a basic (constitutively fluorescent) green fluorescent protein published in 2005, derived from Aequorea victoria. It is reported to be a very rapidly-maturing weak dimer.
   1008..1658    +  CDS            tetR: TETR4_ECOLX - Experimental evidence at protein level: Swiss-Prot protein existence level 1. TetR is the repressor of the tetracycline resistance element; its N-terminal region forms a helix-turn-helix structure and binds DNA. Binding of tetracycline to TetR reduces the repressor affinity for the tetracycline resistance gene (tetA) promoter operator sites. From Escherichia coli.
   1685..2819    +  CDS            p300 core (fragment): catalytic histone acetyltransferase core of the human E1A-associated protein p300 (Delvecchio et al., 2013); EP300
   2900..2918    +  promoter       T7 promoter: promoter for bacteriophage T7 RNA polymerase
   2919..2943    +  protein_bind   lac operator: The lac repressor binds to the lac operator to inhibit transcription in E. coli. This inhibition can be relieved by adding lactose or isopropyl-β-D-thiogalactopyranoside (IPTG). lac repressor encoded by lacI
   3059..4420    +  CDS            SIR2 (fragment): SIR2_YEAST - Also known as MAR1. Experimental evidence at protein level: Swiss-Prot protein existence level 1. NAD-dependent deacetylase, which participates in a wide range of cellular events including chromosome silencing, chromosome segregation, DNA recombination and the determination of life span. Involved in transcriptional repression of the silent mating-type loci HML and HMR and telomeric silencing via its association with SIR3 and SIR4. Plays a central role in ribosomal DNA (rDNA) silencing via its association with the RENT complex, preventing hyperrecombination, and repressing transcri
   4439..4480    +  CDS            S-Tag (fragment): affinity and epitope tag derived from pancreatic ribonuclease A
   4510..4527    +  CDS            SET1 (fragment): solubility-enhancement tag derived from T7 phage gene 10B
   4535..4582    +  terminator     T7 terminator: transcription terminator for bacteriophage T7 RNA polymerase
   4619..5074    +  rep_origin     f1 ori (sequence partly withheld): f1 bacteriophage origin of replication; arrow indicates direction of (+) strand synthesis
   5189..6049    -  CDS            AmpR: β-lactamase; bla; confers resistance to ampicillin, carbenicillin, and related antibiotics
   6050..6142    -  promoter       AmpR promoter: bla
   6223..6811    +  rep_origin     ori: high-copy-number ColE1/pMB1/pBR322/pUC origin of replication
   6997..7136    -  misc_feature   bom: basis of mobility region from pBR322
   7238..7429    -  CDS            rop: Rop protein, which maintains plasmids at low copy number; rop
   7446..7826    +  CDS            YPB1_ECOLX: Protein predicted: Swiss-Prot protein existence level 4. From Escherichia coli.
   7888..7952    -  CDS            TcR (fragment): tetracycline efflux protein; tet; confers resistance to tetracycline
   7967..7988    -  protein_bind   CAP binding site: CAP binding activates transcription in the presence of cAMP. E. coli catabolite activator protein
   8001..9083    -  CDS            lacI: lac repressor; lacI; The lac repressor binds to the lac operator to inhibit transcription in E. coli. This inhibition can be relieved by adding lactose or isopropyl-β-D-thiogalactopyranoside (IPTG).
   9084..9161    -  promoter       lacI promoter: lacI
   9169..97      -  CDS            TcR (fragment) (across the origin): tetracycline efflux protein; tet; confers resistance to tetracycline
