>Addgene plasmid #157795 | pETduet+sfGFP-TetR-p300HAT Sequencing Result | analyzer sequence | sequence record 307831
CCGATCTTCCCCATCGGTGATGTCGGCGATATAGGCGCCAGCAACCGCACCTGTGGCGCCGGTGATGCCG
GCCACGATGCGTCCGGCGTAGAGGATCGAGATCGATCTCGATCCCGCGAAATTAATACGACTCACTATAG
GGGAATTGTGAGCGGATAACAATTCCCCTCTAGAAATAATTTTGTTTAACTTTAAGAAGGAGATATACCA
TGGGACATCACCATCATCACCACCATCATCACGAAAACCTGTATTTTCAGGGATCCATGAGTAAAGGAGA
AGAACTTTTCACTGGAGTTGTCCCAATTCTTGTTGAATTAGATGGTGATGTTAATGGGCACAAATTTTCT
GTCCGTGGAGAGGGTGAAGGTGATGCAACAAACGGAAAACTTACCCTTAAATTTATTTGCACTACTGGAA
AACTACCTGTTCCATGGCCAACACTTGTCACTACTTTAACTTATGGTGTTCAATGCTTTTCAAGATACCC
AGATCATATGAAACAGCATGACTTTTTCAAGAGTGCCATGCCCGAAGGTTATGTACAGGAAAGAACTATA
TCTTTCAAAGATGACGGGACCTACAAGACACGTGCTGAAGTCAAGTTTGAAGGTGATACCCTTGTTAATA
GAATCGAGTTAAAAGGTATTGATTTTAAAGAAGATGGAAACATTCTTGGACACAAATTGGAATACAACTT
TAACTCACACAATGTATACATCACGGCAGACAAACAAAAGAATGGAATCAAAGCTAACTTCAAAATTAGA
CACAACGTTGAAGATGGAAGCGTTCAACTAGCAGACCATTATCAACAAAATACTCCAATTGGCGATGGCC
CTGTCCTTTTACCAGACAACCATTACCTGTCCACACAATCTGTCCTTTCGAAAGATCCCAACGAAAAGAG
AGACCACATGGTCCTTCTTGAGTTTGTAACAGCTGCTGGGATTACACATGGCATGGATGAACTATACAAA
GGCGGGTCCGGTGGAAGTGGCGGGTCCGCACGGCTGAACAGAGAATCGGTTATTGATGCGGCACTGGAAC
TGCTGAATGAGACAGGGATTGACGGGCTGACGACCCGCAAGCTGGCGCAGAAGCTGGGAATAGAACAGCC
GACACTTTACTGGCATGTGAAAAATAAACGGGCGTTACTGGATGCGCTGGCGGTGGAGATCTTGGCGCGT
CATCATGATTATTCACTGCCTGCGGCGGGGGAATCTTGGCAGTCATTTCTGCGCAATAATGCAATGAGTT
TCCGCCGGGCGCTGCTGCGTTACCGTGACGGGGCAAAAGTGCACCTCGGCACCCGCCCTGATGAAAAACA
GTATGATACGGTGGAAACCCAGTTACGCTTTATGACAGAAAACGGCTTTTCACTGCGCGACGGGTTATAT
GCGATTTCAGCGGTCAGTCATTTTACCCTTGGTGCCGTACTGGAGCAGCAGGAGCATACTGCCGCCCTGA
CCGACCGCCCTGCAGCACCGGACGAAAACCTGCCGCCGCTATTGCGGGAAGCGCTGCAGATTATGGACAG
TGATGATGGTGAGCAGGCCTTTCTGCATGGCCTGGAGAGCCTGATCCGGGGGTTTGAGGTGCAGCTTACG
GCACTGTTGCAAATAGTCGGTGGTGATAAACTTATCATCCCCTTTTGCGGAGGTTCGGGAGGGAGCGGTG
GATCTAAGTTTTCTGCTAAAAGGTTGCCATCTACCAGACTTGGCACCTTTCTAGAGAATCGTGTGAATGA
CTTTCTGAGGCGACAGAATCACCCTGAGTCAGGAGAGGTCACTGTTAGAGTAGTTCATGCTTCTGACAAA
ACCGTGGAAGTAAAACCAGGCATGAAAGCAAGGTTTGTGGACAGTGGAGAGATGGCAGAATCCTTTCCAT
ACCGAACCAAAGCCCTCTTTGCCTTTGAAGAAATTGATGGTGTTGACCTGTGCTTCTTTGGCATGCATGT
TCAAGAGTATGGCTCTGACTGCCCTCCACCCAACCAGAGGAGAGTATACATATCTTACCTCGATAGTGTT
CATTTCTTCCGTCCTAAATGCTTGAGGACTGCAGTCTATCATGAAATCCTAATTGGATATTTAGAATATG
TCAAGAAATTAGGTTACACAACAGGGCATATTTGGGCATGTCCACCAAGTGAGGGAGATGATTATATCTT
CCATTGCCATCCTCCTGACCAGAAGATACCCAAGCCCAAGCGACTGCAGGAATGGTACAAAAAAATGCTT
GACAAGGCTGTATCAGAGCGTATTGTCCATGACTACAAGGATATTTTTAAACAAGCTACTGAAGATAGAT
TAACAAGTGCAAAGGAATTGCCTTATTTCGAGGGTGATTTCTGGCCCAATGTTCTGGAAGAAAGCATTAA
GGAACTGGAACAGGAGGAAGAAGAGAGAAAACGAGAGGAAAACACCAGCAATGAAAGCACAGATGTGACC
AAGGGAGACAGCAAAAATGCTAAAAAGAAGAATAATAAGAAAACCAGCAAAAATAAGAGCAGCCTGAGTA
GGGGCAACAAGAAGAAACCCGGGATGCCCAATGTATCTAACGACCTCTCACAGAAACTATATGCCACCAT
GGAGAAGCATAAAGAGGTCTTCTTTGTGATCCGCCTCATTGCTGGCCCTGCTGCCAACTCCCTGCCTCCC
ATTGTTGATCCTGATCCTCTCATCCCCTGCGATCTGATGGATGGTCGGGATGCGTTTCTCACGCTGGCAA
GGGACAAGCACCTGGAGTTCTCTTCACTCCGAAGAGCCCAGTGGTCCACCATGTGCATGCTGGTGGAGCT
GCACACGCAGAGCCAGGACGGCTCGAGCTGATAAGCGGCCGCATAATGCTTAAGTCGAACAGAAAGTAAT
CGTATTGTACACGGCCGCATAATCGAAATTAATACGACTCACTATAGGGGAATTGTGAGCGGATAACAAT
TCCCCATCTTAGTATATTAGTTAAGTATAAGAAGGAGATATACATAGTTCATATGGACCCCTTGGCAGTG
TCAGCAGCTTCAGTAGTGTCAATGTCCAATGACGTTTTGAAACCAGAGACGCCCAAGGGGCCAATCATAA
TCAGTAAAAACCCATCAAATGGTATTTTCTATGGTCCCTCCTTCACTAAACGAGAGTCTCTCAATGCTCG
AATGTTTCTGAAATACTATGGTGCACACAAATTTTTAGACACTTACCTCCCCGAGGATTTGAACTCGTTA
TACATTTACTATCTTATCAAGTTGCTAGGCTTTGAAGTTAAAGATCAAGCGCTTATCGGCACCATCAACA
GTATTGTCCATATCAACTCGCAAGAGCGTGTTCAAGATTTGGGAAGTGCAATATCTGTCACAAATGTTGA
AGACCCATTGGCAAAAAAGCAAACAGTTCGTCTAATCAAAGATTTGCAAAGAGCAATTAACAAAGTTCTA
TGTACAAGATTAAGATTATCCAATTTTTTCACTATTGATCATTTTATTCAAAAATTACATACCGCTAGAA
AAATTTTGGTCCTGACTGGTGCAGGTGTTTCAACTTCATTAGGCATCCCGGACTTCAGATCTTCTGAGGG
GTTCTATTCAAAGATCAAACATTTGGGGCTCGATGATCCCCAAGACGTTTTCAATTACAATATATTTATG
CACGACCCCTCTGTTTTCTATAATATTGCCAATATGGTTTTACCTCCAGAAAAAATTTATTCTCCATTGC
ATAGTTTCATTAAGATGCTACAAATGAAAGGGAAATTATTGAGAAATTATACTCAAAACATTGATAATTT
GGAATCTTATGCGGGAATAAGCACAGATAAACTGGTGCAGTGCCATGGCTCTTTTGCTACTGCCACCTGC
GTTACCTGCCATTGGAACCTACCCGGTGAGAGGATATTTAATAAAATTAGAAACCTCGAACTTCCACTAT
GCCCGTACTGTTACAAAAAAAGAAGAGAATATTTCCCAGAGGGATATAATAATAAAGTAGGTGTTGCTGC
ATCACAGGGTTCAATGTCGGAAAGGCCTCCATATATCCTTAACTCATATGGCGTTCTCAAACCAGATATC
ACATTCTTTGGCGAAGCACTGCCAAATAAATTTCATAAGAGCATTCGCGAAGATATCTTAGAATGTGATT
TGTTGATTTGCATTGGGACAAGTTTAAAAGTAGCGCCAGTGTCTGAAATCGTAAACATGGTTCCTTCCCA
CGTTCCCCAAGTCCTGATTAATCGTGATCCCGTCAAGCACGCAGAATTTGATTTATCTCTTTTGGGGTAC
TGTGATGACATTGCAGCTATGGTAGCCCAAAAATGTGGCTGGACGATTCCGCATAAGAAATGGAACGATT
TGAAGAACAAGAACTTTAAATGCCAAGAGAAGGATAAGGGCGTGTATGTCGTTACATCAGATGAACATCC
CAAAACCCTCTAATGACTCGAGTCTGGTAAAGAAACCGCTGCTGCGAAATTTGAACGCCAGCACATGGAC
TCGTCTACTAGCGCAGCTTAATTAACCTAGGCTGCTGCCACCGCTGAGCAATAACTAGCATAACCCCTTG
GGGCCTCTAAACGGGTCTTGAGGGGTTTTTTGCTGAAAGGAGGAACTATATCCGGATTGGCGAATGGG
[124 nt withheld, positions 4619-4742]
C
[91 nt withheld, positions 4744-4834]
A
[49 nt withheld, positions 4836-4884]
CCTTTGACGTTGGAGTCCACGTTCTTTAATAGTGGACTCTTGTTCCAAACTGGAACAACACTCAACCCTA
TCTCGGTCTATTCTTTTGATTTATAAGGGATTTTGCCGATTTCGGCCTATTGGTTAAAAAATGAGCTGAT
TTAACAAAAATTTAACGCGAATTTTAACAAAATATTAACGTTTACAATTTCTGGCGGCACGATGGCATGA
GATTATCAAAAAGGATCTTCACCTAGATCCTTTTAAATTAAAAATGAAGTTTTAAATCAATCTAAAGTAT
ATATGAGTAAACTTGGTCTGACAGTTACCAATGCTTAATCAGTGAGGCACCTATCTCAGCGATCTGTCTA
TTTCGTTCATCCATAGTTGCCTGACTCCCCGTCGTGTAGATAACTACGATACGGGAGGGCTTACCATCTG
GCCCCAGTGCTGCAATGATACCGCGAGACCCACGCTCACCGGCTCCAGATTTATCAGCAATAAACCAGCC
AGCCGGAAGGGCCGAGCGCAGAAGTGGTCCTGCAACTTTATCCGCCTCCATCCAGTCTATTAATTGTTGC
CGGGAAGCTAGAGTAAGTAGTTCGCCAGTTAATAGTTTGCGCAACGTTGTTGCCATTGCTACAGGCATCG
TGGTGTCACGCTCGTCGTTTGGTATGGCTTCATTCAGCTCCGGTTCCCAACGATCAAGGCGAGTTACATG
ATCCCCCATGTTGTGCAAAAAAGCGGTTAGCTCCTTCGGTCCTCCGATCGTTGTCAGAAGTAAGTTGGCC
GCAGTGTTATCACTCATGGTTATGGCAGCACTGCATAATTCTCTTACTGTCATGCCATCCGTAAGATGCT
TTTCTGTGACTGGTGAGTACTCAACCAAGTCATTCTGAGAATAGTGTATGCGGCGACCGAGTTGCTCTTG
CCCGGCGTCAATACGGGATAATACCGCGCCACATAGCAGAACTTTAAAAGTGCTCATCATTGGAAAACGT
TCTTCGGGGCGAAAACTCTCAAGGATCTTACCGCTGTTGAGATCCAGTTCGATGTAACCCACTCGTGCAC
CCAACTGATCTTCAGCATCTTTTACTTTCACCAGCGTTTCTGGGTGAGCAAAAACAGGAAGGCAAAATGC
CGCAAAAAAGGGAATAAGGGCGACACGGAAATGTTGAATACTCATACTCTTCCTTTTTCAATCATGATTG
AAGCATTTATCAGGGTTATTGTCTCATGAGCGGATACATATTTGAATGTATTTAGAAAAATAAACAAATA
GGTCATGACCAAAATCCCTTAACGTGAGTTTTCGTTCCACTGAGCGTCAGACCCCGTAGAAAAGATCAAA
GGATCTTCTTGAGATCCTTTTTTTCTGCGCGTAATCTGCTGCTTGCAAACAAAAAAACCACCGCTACCAG
CGGTGGTTTGTTTGCCGGATCAAGAGCTACCAACTCTTTTTCCGAAGGTAACTGGCTTCAGCAGAGCGCA
GATACCAAATACTGTCCTTCTAGTGTAGCCGTAGTTAGGCCACCACTTCAAGAACTCTGTAGCACCGCCT
ACATACCTCGCTCTGCTAATCCTGTTACCAGTGGCTGCTGCCAGTGGCGATAAGTCGTGTCTTACCGGGT
TGGACTCAAGACGATAGTTACCGGATAAGGCGCAGCGGTCGGGCTGAACGGGGGGTTCGTGCACACAGCC
CAGCTTGGAGCGAACGACCTACACCGAACTGAGATACCTACAGCGTGAGCTATGAGAAAGCGCCACGCTT
CCCGAAGGGAGAAAGGCGGACAGGTATCCGGTAAGCGGCAGGGTCGGAACAGGAGAGCGCACGAGGGAGC
TTCCAGGGGGAAACGCCTGGTATCTTTATAGTCCTGTCGGGTTTCGCCACCTCTGACTTGAGCGTCGATT
TTTGTGATGCTCGTCAGGGGGGCGGAGCCTATGGAAAAACGCCAGCAACGCGGCCTTTTTACGGTTCCTG
GCCTTTTGCTGGCCTTTTGCTCACATGTTCTTTCCTGCGTTATCCCCTGATTCTGTGGATAACCGTATTA
CCGCCTTTGAGTGAGCTGATACCGCTCGCCGCAGCCGAACGACCGAGCGCAGCGAGTCAGTGAGCGAGGA
AGCGGAAGAGCGCCTGATGCGGTATTTTCTCCTTACGCATCTGTGCGGTATTTCACACCGCAATGGTGCA
CTCTCAGTACAATCTGCTCTGATGCCGCATAGTTAAGCCAGTATACACTCCGCTATCGCTACGTGACTGG
GTCATGGCTGCGCCCCGACACCCGCCAACACCCGCTGACGCGCCCTGACGGGCTTGTCTGCTCCCGGCAT
CCGCTTACAGACAAGCTGTGACCGTCTCCGGGAGCTGCATGTGTCAGAGGTTTTCACCGTCATCACCGAA
ACGCGCGAGGCAGCTGCGGTAAAGCTCATCAGCGTGGTCGTGAAGCGATTCACAGATGTCTGCCTGTTCA
TCCGCGTCCAGCTCGTTGAGTTTCTCCAGAAGCGTTAATGTCTGGCTTCTGATAAAGCGGGCCATGTTAA
GGGCGGTTTTTTCCTGTTTGGTCACTGATGCCTCCGTGTAAGGGGGATTTCTGTTCATGGGGGTAATGAT
ACCGATGAAACGAGAGAGGATGCTCACGATACGGGTTACTGATGATGAACATGCCCGGTTACTGGAACGT
TGTGAGGGTAAACAACTGGCGGTATGGATGCGGCGGGACCAGAGAAAAATCACTCAGGGTCAATGCCAGC
GCTTCGTTAATACAGATGTAGGTGTTCCACAGGGTAGCCAGCAGCATCCTGCGATGCAGATCCGGAACAT
AATGGTGCAGGGCGCTGACTTCCGCGTTTCCAGACTTTACGAAACACGGAAACCGAAGACCATTCATGTT
GTTGCTCAGGTCGCAGACGTTTTGCAGCAGCAGTCGCTTCACGTTCGCTCGCGTATCGGTGATTCATTCT
GCTAACCAGTAAGGCAACCCCGCCAGCCTAGCCGGGTCCTCAACGACAGGAGCACGATCATGCTAGTCAT
GCCCCGCGCCCACCGGAAGGAGCTGACTGGGTTGAAGGCTCTCAAGGGCATCGGTCGAGATCCCGGTGCC
TAATGAGTGAGCTAACTTACATTAATTGCGTTGCGCTCACTGCCCGCTTTCCAGTCGGGAAACCTGTCGT
GCCAGCTGCATTAATGAATCGGCCAACGCGCGGGGAGAGGCGGTTTGCGTATTGGGCGCCAGGGTGGTTT
TTCTTTTCACCAGTGAGACGGGCAACAGCTGATTGCCCTTCACCGCCTGGCCCTGAGAGAGTTGCAGCAA
GCGGTCCACGCTGGTTTGCCCCAGCAGGCGAAAATCCTGTTTGATGGTGGTTAACGGCGGGATATAACAT
GAGCTGTCTTCGGTATCGTCGTATCCCACTACCGAGATGTCCGCACCAACGCGCAGCCCGGACTCGGTAA
TGGCGCGCATTGCGCCCAGCGCCATCTGATCGTTGGCAACCAGCATCGCAGTGGGAACGATGCCCTCATT
CAGCATTTGCATGGTTTGTTGAAAACCGGACATGGCACTCCAGTCGCCTTCCCGTTCCGCTATCGGCTGA
ATTTGATTGCGAGTGAGATATTTATGCCAGCCAGCCAGACGCAGACGCGCCGAGACAGAACTTAATGGGC
CCGCTAACAGCGCGATTTGCTGGTGACCCAATGCGACCAGATGCTCCACGCCCAGTCGCGTACCGTCTTC
ATGGGAGAAAATAATACTGTTGATGGGTGTCTGGTCAGAGACATCAAGAAATAACGCCGGAACATTAGTG
CAGGCAGCTTCCACAGCAATGGCATCCTGGTCATCCAGCGGATAGTTAATGATCAGCCCACTGACGCGTT
GCGCGAGAAGATTGTGCACCGCCGCTTTACAGGCTTCGACGCCGCTTCGTTCTACCATCGACACCACCAC
GCTGGCACCCAGTTGATCGGCGCGAGATTTAATCGCCGCGACAATTTGCGACGGCGCGTGCAGGGCCAGA
CTGGAGGTGGCAACGCCAATCAGCAACGACTGTTTGCCCGCCAGTTGTTGTGCCACGCGGTTGGGAATGT
AATTCAGCTCCGCCATCGCCGCTTCCACTTTTTCCCGCGTTTTCGCAGAAACGTGGCTGGCCTGGTTCAC
CACGCGGGAAACGGTCTGATAAGAGACACCGGCATACTCTGCGACATCGTATAACGTTACTGGTTTCACA
TTCACCACCCTGAATTGACTCTCTTCCGGGCGCTATCATGCCATACCGCGAAAGGTTTTGCGCCATTCGA
TGGTGTCCGGGATCTCGACGCTCTCCCTTATGCGACTCCTGCATTAGGAAGCAGCCCAGTAGTAGGTTGA
GGCCGTTGAGCACCGCCGCCGCAAGGAATGGTGCATGCAAGGAGATGGCGCCCAACAGTCCCCCGGCCAC
GGGGCCTGCCACCATACCCACGCCGAAACAAGCGCTCATGAGCCCGAAGTGGCGAGC
Features (pLannotate 1.2.2; 25 found; start..end, strand, type, name):
    123..141     +  promoter       T7 promoter: promoter for bacteriophage T7 RNA polymerase
    142..166     +  protein_bind   lac operator: The lac repressor binds to the lac operator to inhibit transcription in E. coli. This inhibition can be relieved by adding lactose or isopropyl-β-D-thiogalactopyranoside (IPTG). lac repressor encoded by lacI
    181..203     +  RBS            RBS: efficient ribosome binding site from bacteriophage T7 gene 10 (Olins and Rangwala, 1989)
    243..262     +  CDS            TEV site (fragment): tobacco etch virus (TEV) protease recognition and cleavage site
    267..980     +  CDS            Superfolder GFP: Superfolder GFP is a basic (constitutively fluorescent) green fluorescent protein published in 2005, derived from Aequorea victoria. It is reported to be a very rapidly-maturing weak dimer.
   1008..1658    +  CDS            tetR: TETR4_ECOLX - Experimental evidence at protein level: Swiss-Prot protein existence level 1. TetR is the repressor of the tetracycline resistance element; its N-terminal region forms a helix-turn-helix structure and binds DNA. Binding of tetracycline to TetR reduces the repressor affinity for the tetracycline resistance gene (tetA) promoter operator sites. From Escherichia coli.
   1685..2819    +  CDS            p300 core (fragment): catalytic histone acetyltransferase core of the human E1A-associated protein p300 (Delvecchio et al., 2013); EP300
   2900..2918    +  promoter       T7 promoter: promoter for bacteriophage T7 RNA polymerase
   2919..2943    +  protein_bind   lac operator: The lac repressor binds to the lac operator to inhibit transcription in E. coli. This inhibition can be relieved by adding lactose or isopropyl-β-D-thiogalactopyranoside (IPTG). lac repressor encoded by lacI
   3059..4420    +  CDS            SIR2 (fragment): SIR2_YEAST - Also known as MAR1. Experimental evidence at protein level: Swiss-Prot protein existence level 1. NAD-dependent deacetylase, which participates in a wide range of cellular events including chromosome silencing, chromosome segregation, DNA recombination and the determination of life span. Involved in transcriptional repression of the silent mating-type loci HML and HMR and telomeric silencing via its association with SIR3 and SIR4. Plays a central role in ribosomal DNA (rDNA) silencing via its association with the RENT complex, preventing hyperrecombination, and repressing transcri
   4439..4480    +  CDS            S-Tag (fragment): affinity and epitope tag derived from pancreatic ribonuclease A
   4510..4527    +  CDS            SET1 (fragment): solubility-enhancement tag derived from T7 phage gene 10B
   4535..4582    +  terminator     T7 terminator: transcription terminator for bacteriophage T7 RNA polymerase
   4619..5074    +  rep_origin     f1 ori (sequence partly withheld): f1 bacteriophage origin of replication; arrow indicates direction of (+) strand synthesis
   5189..6049    -  CDS            AmpR: β-lactamase; bla; confers resistance to ampicillin, carbenicillin, and related antibiotics
   6050..6142    -  promoter       AmpR promoter: bla
   6223..6811    +  rep_origin     ori: high-copy-number ColE1/pMB1/pBR322/pUC origin of replication
   6997..7136    -  misc_feature   bom: basis of mobility region from pBR322
   7238..7429    -  CDS            rop: Rop protein, which maintains plasmids at low copy number; rop
   7446..7826    +  CDS            YPB1_ECOLX: Protein predicted: Swiss-Prot protein existence level 4. From Escherichia coli.
   7888..7952    -  CDS            TcR (fragment): tetracycline efflux protein; tet; confers resistance to tetracycline
   7967..7988    -  protein_bind   CAP binding site: CAP binding activates transcription in the presence of cAMP. E. coli catabolite activator protein
   8001..9083    -  CDS            lacI: lac repressor; lacI; The lac repressor binds to the lac operator to inhibit transcription in E. coli. This inhibition can be relieved by adding lactose or isopropyl-β-D-thiogalactopyranoside (IPTG).
   9084..9161    -  promoter       lacI promoter: lacI
   9169..97      -  CDS            TcR (fragment) (across the origin): tetracycline efflux protein; tet; confers resistance to tetracycline
