[The description below was written by a language model from this plasmid's Addgene catalogue record, the feature table of its GenBank file and pLannotate feature annotations shown in this document.]
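Description:
pETduet+sfGFP-TetR-p300HAT is a bacterial co-expression plasmid built on the pETDuet backbone, which carries two T7 promoter/lac operator cassettes for IPTG-inducible expression in E. coli strains that supply T7 RNA polymerase. The full sequenced plasmid is about 9.4 kb. It replicates from a ColE1/pBR322-type origin accompanied by rop and the bom region, consistent with the recorded low copy number, and is selected with ampicillin through the β-lactamase gene. A lacI gene supplies the repressor that keeps both T7lac promoters off until induction, and an f1 origin is also present. Short tetracycline-resistance fragments are backbone remnants, not functional markers.

The first cassette, with a T7 gene 10 ribosome binding site, encodes an N-terminal polyhistidine tag (listed as His6 in the catalogue but annotated as 9xHis in the insert record) followed by a TEV protease cleavage site, superfolder GFP, the E. coli tetracycline repressor TetR, and the catalytic histone acetyltransferase core of human p300 (EP300). The fusion therefore combines a fluorescent label, a DNA-binding module that recognises tet operator sequences, and an acetyltransferase activity, with a removable affinity tag for purification. The second cassette expresses residues 87–562 of S. cerevisiae SIR2, an NAD-dependent deacetylase domain, and ends at the T7 terminator. The depositor notes that this co-expressed yeast SIR2 is required for expression and purification of the fusion.

The accompanying 4,226 bp GenBank record covers only the insert region and leaves several parts of it unannotated. The construct comes from work on chromatin phase separation, where it serves to produce recombinant sfGFP-TetR-p300HAT protein.
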