Addgene plasmid #157795: pETduet+sfGFP-TetR-p300HAT
Purpose: Expression of sfGFP-TetR-p300HAT fusion protein
Depositing lab: Michael Rosen. Depositing organization: University of Texas Southwestern Medical Center. Publication: Organization of Chromatin by Intrinsic and Regulated Phase Separation. Gibson BA, Doolittle LK, Schneider MWG, Jensen LE, Gamarra N, Henry L, Gerlich DW, Redding S, Rosen MK. Cell. 2019 Oct 3;179(2):470-484.e21. doi: 10.1016/j.cell.2019.08.037. Epub 2019 Sep 19. PubMed 31543265.
Backbone
  Vector backbone: pETduet
  Vector type: Bacterial Expression
Growth in bacteria
  Bacterial resistance: Ampicillin, 100 μg/mL
  Growth temperature: 37°C
  Growth strain: DH5alpha
  Copy number: Low Copy
Gene/Insert
  Gene/Insert name: sfGFP-TetR-p300
  Species: H. sapiens (human)
  Insert size (bp): 4226
  Entrez Gene: EP300 (a.k.a. KAT3B, MKHK2, RSTS2, p300)
  Promoter: T7
  Tag / fusion protein: His6 (N terminal on insert)
  Cloning method: Restriction Enzyme; 5′ cloning site promA(NcoI) promB(NdeI) (not destroyed); 3′ cloning site promA(NotI) promB(XhoI) (not destroyed)
  Sequencing primers: 5′ gtccggcgtagaggatcgagatcg, gtacacggccgcataatcgaaattaatacgactcac; 3′ gtgagtcgtattaatttcgattatgcggccgtgtac, ctgcgctagtagacgagtccatgtgc
Terms and licenses: Academic/Nonprofit Terms; Industry Terms: Not Available to Industry
Depositor comments: ySIR2 required for expression & purification - A synthetic ORF encoding the histone deacetylase domain of S. cerevisiae protein SIR2 was amplified from a dsDNA synthesized by IDT using PCR and primers adding a 5'-proximal translation start codon and a 3'-proximal translation stop codon and XhoI restriction endonuclease recognition site. XhoI restriction endonuclease (NEB) digested PCR product encoding amino acids 87-562 of wild-type SIR2 was cloned into the pETduet-1 expression vector (Novagen) using a XhoI and a blunted NdeI restriction endonuclease digestion site (NEB).
How to cite: pETduet+sfGFP-TetR-p300HAT was a gift from Michael Rosen (Addgene plasmid # 157795 ; http://n2t.net/addgene:157795 ; RRID:Addgene_157795)
